Addgene plasmid #114305: pCWXPG-UBI-PDX1:VP16
Purpose: Constitutive expression of a PDX1:VP16 fusion protein
Depositing lab: Patrick Salmon. Depositing organization: University of Geneva.
Backbone
  Vector backbone: pCWXPG
  Vector type: Lentiviral
  Selectable markers: GFP
Growth in bacteria
  Bacterial resistance: Ampicillin, 100 μg/mL
  Growth temperature: 37°C
  Growth strain: NEB Stable
  Copy number: High Copy
Gene/Insert
  Gene/Insert name: PDX1-VP16
  Species: M. musculus (mouse)
  Entrez Gene: Pdx1 (a.k.a. IDX-1, IPF-1, Ipf1, Mody4, STF-1, pdx-1)
  Cloning method: Gateway Cloning
Terms and licenses: Academic/Nonprofit Terms; Industry Terms: Not Available to Industry
How to cite: pCWXPG-UBI-PDX1:VP16 was a gift from Patrick Salmon (Addgene plasmid # 114305 ; http://n2t.net/addgene:114305 ; RRID:Addgene_114305)
