[The description below was written by a language model from this plasmid's Addgene catalogue record and pLannotate feature annotations shown in this document.]
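Description:
pCWXPG-UBI-PDX1:VP16 is an HIV-1-based lentiviral transfer plasmid built on the pCWXPG backbone for constitutive expression of a PDX1:VP16 fusion protein in transduced mammalian cells. It is propagated in E. coli through a high-copy ColE1/pUC-type origin with ampicillin selection (AmpR). The backbone also carries an SV40 origin and remnants of lac regulatory sequences. There is no drug marker for mammalian cells, and transduced cells are identified by GFP fluorescence instead.

The viral genome is transcribed from a hybrid 5' end in which a CMV enhancer is joined to a truncated HIV-1 LTR. This is followed by the Ψ packaging signal with a gag fragment, the cPPT/CTS, and the Rev response element for Rev-dependent export of the genomic RNA. The expression unit was assembled by Gateway recombination. The human ubiquitin C (UbC) promoter sits between the attB4 and attB1 sites, and the coding insert lies between attB1 and attB2. That insert consists of mouse Pdx1, a homeodomain transcription factor that activates insulin and somatostatin genes and governs pancreatic development, fused at its C-terminus to the activation domain of herpes simplex virus VP16, which would be expected to strengthen its transactivating capacity.

Downstream, an independent human PGK promoter drives EGFP, and a WPRE enhances expression of the viral transcripts. The 3' LTR is truncated, as in self-inactivating designs, and is immediately preceded by a loxP site. If that site is copied to both ends of the provirus during reverse transcription, it could permit Cre-mediated excision of the integrated cassette. A rabbit β-globin polyadenylation signal follows the LTR. The record does not state specific applications beyond constitutive expression of the fusion.
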