Features (pLannotate 1.2.2; 32 found; start..end, strand, type, name):
     12..31      +  protein_bind   attB1 (fragment): mutant version of attB; recombination site for the Gateway® BP reaction BP Clonase™
     37..861     +  CDS            Pdx1: PDX1_MOUSE - Also known as Ipf1. Experimental evidence at protein level: Swiss-Prot protein existence level 1. Activates insulin and somatostatin gene transcription. Key regulator of islet peptide hormone expression but also responsible for the development of the pancreas, most probably by determining maturation and differentiation of common pancreatic precursor cells in the developing gut. As part of a PDX1:PBX1b:MEIS2b complex in pancreatic acinar cells is involved in the transcriptional activation of the ELA1 enhancer; the complex binds to the enhancer B element and cooperates with the tran
    886..1119    +  CDS            VP16 AD: transcriptional activation domain of herpes simplex virus protein VP16 (Triezenberg et al., 1988; Cousens et al., 1989); UL48
   1141..1165    -  protein_bind   attB2: mutant version of attB; recombination site for the Gateway® BP reaction BP Clonase™
   1182..1692    +  promoter       hPGK promoter: human phosphoglycerate kinase 1 promoter
   1714..2430    +  CDS            EGFP: EGFP is a basic (constitutively fluorescent) green fluorescent protein published in 1996, derived from Aequorea victoria. It is reported to be a rapidly-maturing weak dimer with moderate acid sensitivity.
   2449..3037    +  misc_feature   WPRE: woodchuck hepatitis virus posttranscriptional regulatory element
   3047..3157    +  CDS            nef (fragment): NEF_HV1LA - Experimental evidence at protein level: Swiss-Prot protein existence level 1. Extracellular Nef protein targets CD4(+) T-lymphocytes for apoptosis by interacting with CXCR4 surface receptors. From Human immunodeficiency virus type 1 group M subtype B (isolate Lai) (HIV-1).
   3178..3211    +  protein_bind   loxP: Cre-mediated recombination occurs in the 8-bp core sequence (GCATACAT). Cre recombinase
   3231..3411    +  LTR            5' LTR (truncated): truncated 5' long terminal repeat (LTR) from HIV-1
   3514..3569    +  polyA_signal   β-globin poly(A) signal: rabbit β-globin polyadenylation signal (Gil and Proudfoot, 1987)
   3954..3970    -  protein_bind   lac operator: The lac repressor binds to the lac operator to inhibit transcription in E. coli. This inhibition can be relieved by adding lactose or isopropyl-β-D-thiogalactopyranoside (IPTG). lac repressor encoded by lacI
   3978..4008    -  promoter       lac promoter: promoter for the E. coli lac operon
   4023..4044    -  protein_bind   CAP binding site: CAP binding activates transcription in the presence of cAMP. E. coli catabolite activator protein
   4057..4096    -  CDS            lacI (fragment): lac repressor; lacI; The lac repressor binds to the lac operator to inhibit transcription in E. coli. This inhibition can be relieved by adding lactose or isopropyl-β-D-thiogalactopyranoside (IPTG).
   4103..4125    +  promoter       SV40 promoter (fragment): SV40 enhancer and early promoter
   4149..4284    +  rep_origin     SV40 ori: SV40 origin of replication
   4304..4438    +  polyA_signal   SV40 poly(A) signal: SV40 polyadenylation signal
   4440..4494    -  CDS            lacI (fragment): lac repressor; lacI; The lac repressor binds to the lac operator to inhibit transcription in E. coli. This inhibition can be relieved by adding lactose or isopropyl-β-D-thiogalactopyranoside (IPTG).
   4677..5264    -  rep_origin     ori: high-copy-number ColE1/pMB1/pBR322/pUC origin of replication
   5435..6295    -  CDS            AmpR: β-lactamase; bla; confers resistance to ampicillin, carbenicillin, and related antibiotics
   6296..6400    -  promoter       AmpR promoter: bla
   6431..6810    +  enhancer       CMV enhancer: human cytomegalovirus immediate early enhancer
   6812..7069    +  LTR            5' LTR (truncated): truncated 5' long terminal repeat (LTR) from HIV-1
   7116..7241    +  misc_feature   HIV-1 Ψ: packaging signal of human immunodeficiency virus type 1
   7225..7584    +  CDS            HIV-1 gag (fragment): gag protein from human immunodeficiency virus 1; gag
   7733..7850    +  misc_feature   cPPT/CTS: central polypurine tract and central termination sequence of HIV-1
   7993..8076    +  CDS            vif (fragment): VIF_HV1BR - Experimental evidence at protein level: Swiss-Prot protein existence level 1. Counteracts the innate antiviral activity of host APOBEC3F and APOBEC3G. Forms a complex with host APOBEC3F and APOBEC3G thus preventing the entry of these lethally hypermutating enzymes into progeny virions. Recruits an active E3 ubiquitin ligase complex composed of elongin BC, CUL5, and RBX2 to induce polyubiquitination of APOBEC3G and APOBEC3F. In turn, they are directed to the 26S proteasome for degradation. Vif interaction with APOBEC3G also blocks its cytidine deaminase activity in a proteasome-inde
   8210..8443    +  misc_feature   RRE: The Rev response element (RRE) of HIV-1 allows for Rev-dependent mRNA export from the nucleus to the cytoplasm.
   8820..8920    +  CDS            Rev (fragment): human immunodeficiency virus 1 (HIV-1) Rev protein; rev; enhances nuclear export of unspliced and incompletely spliced viral mRNAs
   8947..8967    +  protein_bind   attB4: mutant version of attB; core recombination site for the Gateway® BP reaction BP Clonase™
   8985..10196   +  promoter       UbC promoter: human ubiquitin C promoter
>Addgene plasmid #114305 | pCWXPG-UBI-PDX1:VP16 | addgene full sequence | sequence record 218746 | Addgene NGS Result
AGGATCCCAACTTTGTACAAAAAAGCAGGCTTCACCATGAACAGTGAGGAGCAGTACTACGCGGCCACAC
AGCTCTACAAGGACCCGTGCGCATTCCAGAGGGGCCCGGTGCCAGAGTTCAGCGCTAACCCCCCTGCGTG
CCTGTACATGGGCCGCCAGCCCCCACCTCCGCCGCCACCCCAGTTTACAAGCTCGCTGGGATCACTGGAG
CAGGGAAGTCCTCCGGACATCTCCCCATACGAAGTGCCCCCGCTCGCCTCCGACGACCCGGCTGGCGCTC
ACCTCCACCACCACCTTCCAGCTCAGCTCGGGCTCGCCCATCCACCTCCCGGACCTTTCCCGAATGGAAC
CGAGCCTGGGGGCCTGGAAGAGCCCAACCGCGTCCAGCTCCCTTTCCCGTGGATGAAATCCACCAAAGCT
CACGCGTGGAAAGGCCAGTGGGCAGGAGGTGCTTACACAGCGGAACCCGAGGAAAACAAGAGGACCCGTA
CTGCCTACACCCGGGCGCAGCTGCTGGAGCTGGAGAAGGAATTCTTATTTAACAAATACATCTCCCGGCC
CCGCCGGGTGGAGCTGGCAGTGATGTTGAACTTGACCGAGAGACACATCAAAATCTGGTTCCAAAACCGT
CGCATGAAGTGGAAAAAAGAGGAAGATAAGAAACGTAGTAGCGGGACCCCGAGTGGGGGCGGTGGGGGCG
AAGAGCCGGAGCAAGATTGTGCGGTGACCTCGGGCGAGGAGCTGCTGGCAGTGCCACCGCTGCCACCTCC
CGGAGGTGCCGTGCCCCCAGGCGTCCCAGCTGCAGTCCGGGAGGGCCTACTGCCTTCGGGCCTTAGCGTG
TCGCCACAGCCCTCCAGCATCGATATGACCGGATCCCTGTCGACGGCCCCCCCGACCGATGTCAGCCTGG
GGGACGAGCTCCACTTAGACGGCGAGGACGTGGCGATGGCGCATGCCGACGCGCTAGACGATTTCGATCT
GGACATGTTGGGGGACGGGGATTCCCCGGGGCCGGGATTTACCCCCCACGACTCCGCCCCCTACGGCGCT
CTGGATACGGCCGACTTCGAGTTTGAGCAGATGTTTACCGATGCCCTTGGAATTGACGAGTACGGTGGGC
TCGAGCCTCTAGAACTATAGACCCAGCTTTCTTGTACAAAGTGGTGATAATCGAATTCCACGGGGTTGGG
GTTGCGCCTTTTCCAAGGCAGCCCTGGGTTTGCGCAGGGACGCGGCTGCTCTGGGCGTGGTTCCGGGAAA
CGCAGCGGCGCCGACCCTGGGTCTCGCACATTCTTCACGTCCGTTCGCAGCGTCACCCGGATCTTCGCCG
CTACCCTTGTGGGCCCCCCGGCGACGCTTCCTGCTCCGCCCCTAAGTCGGGAAGGTTCCTTGCGGTTCGC
GGCGTGCCGGACGTGACAAACGGAAGCCGCACGTCTCACTAGTACCCTCGCAGACGGACAGCGCCAGGGA
GCAATGGCAGCGCGCCGACCGCGATGGGCTGTGGCCAATAGCGGCTGCTCAGCAGGGCGCGCCGAGAGCA
GCGGCCGGGAAGGGGCGGTGCGGGAGGCGGGGTGTGGGGCGGTAGTGTGGGCCCTGTTCCTGCCCGCGCG
GTGTTCCGCATTCTGCAAGCCTCCGGAGCGCACGTCGGCAGTCGGCTCCCTCGTTGACCGAATCACCGAC
CTCTCTCCCCAGGGGGATCCACCGGTCGCCACCATGGTGAGCAAGGGCGAGGAGCTGTTCACCGGGGTGG
TGCCCATCCTGGTCGAGCTGGACGGCGACGTAAACGGCCACAAGTTCAGCGTGTCCGGCGAGGGCGAGGG
CGATGCCACCTACGGCAAGCTGACCCTGAAGTTCATCTGCACCACCGGCAAGCTGCCCGTGCCCTGGCCC
ACCCTCGTGACCACCCTGACCTACGGCGTGCAGTGCTTCAGCCGCTACCCCGACCACATGAAGCAGCACG
ACTTCTTCAAGTCCGCCATGCCCGAAGGCTATGTCCAGGAGCGCACCATCTTCTTCAAGGACGACGGCAA
CTACAAGACCCGCGCCGAGGTGAAGTTCGAGGGCGACACCCTGGTGAACCGCATCGAGCTGAAGGGCATC
GACTTCAAGGAGGACGGCAACATCCTGGGGCACAAGCTGGAGTACAACTACAACAGCCACAACGTCTATA
TCATGGCCGACAAGCAGAAGAACGGCATCAAGGTGAACTTCAAGATCCGCCACAACATCGAGGACGGCAG
CGTGCAGCTCGCCGACCACTACCAGCAGAACACCCCCATCGGCGACGGCCCCGTGCTGCTGCCCGACAAC
CACTACCTGAGCACCCAGTCCGCCCTGAGCAAAGACCCCAACGAGAAGCGCGATCACATGGTCCTGCTGG
AGTTCGTGACCGCCGCCGGGATCACTCTCGGCATGGACGAGCTGTACAAGTAAAGCGGCCGCGTCGACAA
TCAACCTCTGGATTACAAAATTTGTGAAAGATTGACTGGTATTCTTAACTATGTTGCTCCTTTTACGCTA
TGTGGATACGCTGCTTTAATGCCTTTGTATCATGCTATTGCTTCCCGTATGGCTTTCATTTTCTCCTCCT
TGTATAAATCCTGGTTGCTGTCTCTTTATGAGGAGTTGTGGCCCGTTGTCAGGCAACGTGGCGTGGTGTG
CACTGTGTTTGCTGACGCAACCCCCACTGGTTGGGGCATTGCCACCACCTGTCAGCTCCTTTCCGGGACT
TTCGCTTTCCCCCTCCCTATTGCCACGGCGGAACTCATCGCCGCCTGCCTTGCCCGCTGCTGGACAGGGG
CTCGGCTGTTGGGCACTGACAATTCCGTGGTGTTGTCGGGGAAGCTGACGTCCTTTCCATGGCTGCTCGC
CTGTGTTGCCACCTGGATTCTGCGCGGGACGTCCTTCTGCTACGTCCCTTCGGCCCTCAATCCAGCGGAC
CTTCCTTCCCGCGGCCTGCTGCCGGCTCTGCGGCCTCTTCCGCGTCTTCGCCTTCGCCCTCAGACGAGTC
GGATCTCCCTTTGGGCCGCCTCCCCGCCTGGAATTCCCGCGGTTCGCTTTAAGACCAATGACTTACAAGG
CAGCTGTAGATCTTAGCCACTTTTTAAAAGAAAAGGGGGGACTGGAAGGGCTAATTCACTCCCAACGAAG
ACAAGATGGGATCAATTCACCATGGGAATAACTTCGTATAGCATACATTATACGAAGTTATGCTGCTTTT
TGCTTGTACTGGGTCTCTCTGGTTAGACCAGATCTGAGCCTGGGAGCTCTCTGGCTAACTAGGGAACCCA
CTGCTTAAGCCTCAATAAAGCTTGCCTTGAGTGCTTCAAGTAGTGTGTGCCCGTCTGTTGTGTGACTCTG
GTAACTAGAGATCCCTCAGACCCTTTTAGTCAGTGTGGAAAATCTCTAGCAGCATCTAGTTGAATCGCCA
GTGTGTCGAGCTAGCAGATCTTTTTCCCTCTGCCAAAAATTATGGGGACATCATGAAGCCCCTTGAGCAT
CTGACTTCTGGCTAATAAAGGAAATTTATTTTCATTGCAATAGTGTGTTGGAATTTTTTGTGTCTCTCAC
TCGGAAGGACATATGGGAGGGCAAATCATTTAAAACATCAGAATGAGTATTTGGTTTAGAGTTTGGCAAC
ATATGCCCATATGCTGGCTGCCATGAACAAAGGTTGGCTATAAAGAGGTCATCAGTATATGAAACAGCCC
CCTGCTGTCCATTCCTTATTCCATAGAAAAGCCTTGACTTGAGGTTAGATTTTTTTTATATTTTGTTTTG
TGTTATTTTTTTCTTTAACATCCCTAAAATTTTCCTTACATGTTTTACTAGCCAGATTTTTCCTCCTCTC
CTGACTACTCCCAGTCATAGCTGTCCCTCTTCTCTTATGGAGATCCCTCGACCTGCAGCCCAAGCTTGGC
GTAATCATGGTCATAGCTGTTTCCTGTGTGAAATTGTTATCCGCTCACAATTCCACACAACATACGAGCC
GGAAGCATAAAGTGTAAAGCCTGGGGTGCCTAATGAGTGAGCTAACTCACATTAATTGCGTTGCGCTCAC
TGCCCGCTTTCCAGTCGGGAAACCTGTCGTGCCAGCGGATCCGCATCTCAATTAGTCAGCAACCATAGTC
CCGCCCCTAACTCCGCCCATCCCGCCCCTAACTCCGCCCAGTTCCGCCCATTCTCCGCCCCATGGCTGAC
TAATTTTTTTTATTTATGCAGAGGCCGAGGCCGCCTCGGCCTCTGAGCTATTCCAGAAGTAGTGAGGAGG
CTTTTTTGGAGGCCTAGGCTTTTGCAAAAAGCTAACTTGTTTATTGCAGCTTATAATGGTTACAAATAAA
GCAATAGCATCACAAATTTCACAAATAAAGCATTTTTTTCACTGCATTCTAGTTGTGGTTTGTCCAAACT
CATCAATGTATCTTATCATGTCTGGATCCGCTGCATTAATGAATCGGCCAACGCGCGGGGAGAGGCGGTT
TGCGTATTGGGCGCTCTTCCGCTTCCTCGCTCACTGACTCGCTGCGCTCGGTCGTTCGGCTGCGGCGAGC
GGTATCAGCTCACTCAAAGGCGGTAATACGGTTATCCACAGAATCAGGGGATAACGCAGGAAAGAACATG
TGAGCAAAAGGCCAGCAAAAGGCCAGGAACCGTAAAAAGGCCGCGTTGCTGGCGTTTTTCCATAGGCTCC
GCCCCCCTGACGAGCATCACAAAAATCGACGCTCAAGTCAGAGGTGGCGAAACCCGACAGGACTATAAAG
ATACCAGGCGTTTCCCCCTGGAAGCTCCCTCGTGCGCTCTCCTGTTCCGACCCTGCCGCTTACGGATACC
TGTCCGCCTTTCTCCCTTCGGGAAGCGTGGCGCTTTCTCATAGCTCACGCTGTAGGTATCTCAGTTCGGT
GTAGGTCGTTCGCTCCAAGCTGGGCTGTGTGCACGAACCCCCCGTTCAGCCCGACCGCTGCGCCTTATCC
GGTAACTATCGTCTTGAGTCCAACCCGGTAAGACACGACTTATCGCCACTGGCAGCAGCCACTGGTAACA
GGATTAGCAGAGCGAGGTATGTAGGCGGTGCTACAGAGTTCTTGAAGTGGTGGCCTAACTACGGCTACAC
TAGAAGAACAGTATTTGGTATCTGCGCTCTGCTGAAGCCAGTTACCTTCGGAAAAAGAGTTGGTAGCTCT
TGATCCGGCAAACAAACCACCGCTGGTAGCGGTGGTTTTTTTGTTTGCAAGCAGCAGATTACGCGCAGAA
AAAAAGGATCTCAAGAAGATCCTTTGATCTTTTCTACGGGGTCTGACGCTCAGTGGAACGAAAACTCACG
TTAAGGGATTTTGGTCATGAGATTATCAAAAAGGATCTTCACCTAGATCCTTTTAAATTAAAAATGAAGT
TTTAAATCAATCTAAAGTATATATGAGTAAACTTGGTCTGACAGTTACCAATGCTTAATCAGTGAGGCAC
CTATCTCAGCGATCTGTCTATTTCGTTCATCCATAGTTGCCTGACTCCCCGTCGTGTAGATAACTACGAT
ACGGGAGGGCTTACCATCTGGCCCCAGTGCTGCAATGATACCGCGAGACCCACGCTCACCGGCTCCAGAT
TTATCAGCAATAAACCAGCCAGCCGGAAGGGCCGAGCGCAGAAGTGGTCCTGCAACTTTATCCGCCTCCA
TCCAGTCTATTAATTGTTGCCGGGAAGCTAGAGTAAGTAGTTCGCCAGTTAATAGTTTGCGCAACGTTGT
TGCCATTGCTACAGGCATCGTGGTGTCACGCTCGTCGTTTGGTATGGCTTCATTCAGCTCCGGTTCCCAA
CGATCAAGGCGAGTTACATGATCCCCCATGTTGTGCAAAAAAGCGGTTAGCTCCTTCGGTCCTCCGATCG
TTGTCAGAAGTAAGTTGGCCGCAGTGTTATCACTCATGGTTATGGCAGCACTGCATAATTCTCTTACTGT
CATGCCATCCGTAAGATGCTTTTCTGTGACTGGTGAGTACTCAACCAAGTCATTCTGAGAATAGTGTATG
CGGCGACCGAGTTGCTCTTGCCCGGCGTCAATACGGGATAATACCGCGCCACATAGCAGAACTTTAAAAG
TGCTCATCATTGGAAAACGTTCTTCGGGGCGAAAACTCTCAAGGATCTTACCGCTGTTGAGATCCAGTTC
GATGTAACCCACTCGTGCACCCAACTGATCTTCAGCATCTTTTACTTTCACCAGCGTTTCTGGGTGAGCA
AAAACAGGAAGGCAAAATGCCGCAAAAAAGGGAATAAGGGCGACACGGAAATGTTGAATACTCATACTCT
TCCTTTTTCAATATTATTGAAGCATTTATCAGGGTTATTGTCTCATGAGCGGATACATATTTGAATGTAT
TTAGAAAAATAAACAAATAGGGGTTCCGCGCACATTTCCCCGAAAAGTGCCACCTGGGTCGACATTGATT
ATTGACTAGTTATTAATAGTAATCAATTACGGGGTCATTAGTTCATAGCCCATATATGGAGTTCCGCGTT
ACATAACTTACGGTAAATGGCCCGCCTGGCTGACCGCCCAACGACCCCCGCCCATTGACGTCAATAATGA
CGTATGTTCCCATAGTAACGCCAATAGGGACTTTCCATTGACGTCAATGGGTGGAGTATTTACGGTAAAC
TGCCCACTTGGCAGTACATCAAGTGTATCATATGCCAAGTACGCCCCCTATTGACGTCAATGACGGTAAA
TGGCCCGCCTGGCATTATGCCCAGTACATGACCTTATGGGACTTTCCTACTTGGCAGTACATCTACGTAT
TAGTCATCGCTATTACCATGGGAGGCGTGGCCTGGGCGGGACTGGGGAGTGGCGAGCCCTCAGATCCTGC
ATATAAGCAGCTGCTTTTTGCCTGTACTGGGTCTCTCTGGTTAGACCAGATCTGAGCCTGGGAGCTCTCT
GGCTAACTAGGGAACCCACTGCTTAAGCCTCAATAAAGCTTGCCTTGAGTGCTTCAAGTAGTGTGTGCCC
GTCTGTTGTGTGACTCTGGTAACTAGAGATCCCTCAGACCCTTTTAGTCAGTGTGGAAAATCTCTAGCAG
TGGCGCCCGAACAGGGACTTGAAAGCGAAAGGGAAACCAGAGGAGCTCTCTCGACGCAGGACTCGGCTTG
CTGAAGCGCGCACGGCAAGAGGCGAGGGGCGGCGACTGGTGAGTACGCCAAAAATTTTGACTAGCGGAGG
CTAGAAGGAGAGAGATGGGTGCGAGAGCGTCAGTATTAAGCGGGGGAGAATTAGATCGCGATGGGAAAAA
ATTCGGTTAAGGCCAGGGGGAAAGAAAAAATATAAATTAAAACATATAGTATGGGCAAGCAGGGAGCTAG
AACGATTCGCAGTTAATACTGGCCTGTTAGAAACATCAGAAGGCTGTAGACAAATACTGGGACAGCTACA
ACCATCCCTTCAGACAGGATCAGAAGAACTTAGATCATTATATAATACAGTAGCAACCCTCTATTGTGTG
CATCAAAGGATAGAGATAAAAGACACCAAGGAAGCTTTAGACAAGATAGAGGAAGAGCAAAACAAAAGTA
AGAAAAAAGCACAGCAAGCAGCAGGATCTTCAGACCTGGAAATTCCCTACAATCCCCAAAGTCAAGGAGT
AGTAGAATCTATGAATAAAGAATTAAAGAAAATTATAGGACAGGTAAGAGATCAGGCTGAACATCTTAAG
ACAGCAGTACAAATGGCAGTATTCATCCACAATTTTAAAAGAAAAGGGGGGATTGGGGGGTACAGTGCAG
GGGAAAGAATAGTAGACATAATAGCAACAGACATACAAACTAAAGAATTACAAAAACAAATTACAAAAAT
TCAAAATTTTCGGGTTTATTACAGGGACAGCAGAAATCCACTTTGGAAAGGACCAGCAAAGCTCCTCTGG
AAAGGTGAAGGGGCAGTAGTAATACAAGATAATAGTGACATAAAAGTAGTGCCAAGAAGAAAAGCAAAGA
TCATTAGGGATTATGGAAAACAGATGGCAGGTGATGATTGTGTGGCAAGTAGACAGGATGAGGATTAGAA
CATGGAAAAGTTTAGTAAAACACCATAAGGAGGAGATATGAGGGACAATTGGAGAAGTGAATTATATAAA
TATAAAGTAGTAAAAATTGAACCATTAGGAGTAGCACCCACCAAGGCAAAGAGAAGAGTGGTGCAGAGAG
AAAAAAGAGCAGTGGGAATAGGAGCTTTGTTCCTTGGGTTCTTGGGAGCAGCAGGAAGCACTATGGGCGC
AGCGTCAATGACGCTGACGGTACAGGCCAGACAATTATTGTCTGGTATAGTGCAGCAGCAGAACAATTTG
CTGAGGGCTATTGAGGCGCAACAGCATCTGTTGCAACTCACAGTCTGGGGCATCAAGCAGCTCCAGGCAA
GAATCCTGGCTGTGGAAAGATACCTAAAGGATCAACAGCTCCTGGGGATTTGGGGTTGCTCTGGAAAACT
CATTTGCACCACTGCTGTGCCTTGGAATGCTAGTTGGAGTAATAAATCTCTGGAACAGATTTGGAATCAC
ACGACCTGGATGGAGTGGGACAGAGAAATTAACAATTACACAAGCTTAATACACTCCTTAATTGAAGAAT
CGCAAAACCAGCAAGAAAAGAATGAACAAGAATTATTGGAATTAGATAAATGGGCAAGTTTGTGGAATTG
GTTTAACATAACAAATTGGCTGTGGTATATAAAATTATTCATAATGATAGTAGGAGGCTTGGTAGGTTTA
AGAATAGTTTTTGCTGTACTTTCTATAGTGAATAGAGTTAGGCAGGGATATTCACCATTATCGTTTCAGA
CCCACCTCCCAACCCCGAGGGGACCCGACAGGCCCGAAGGAATAGAAGAAGAAGGTGGAGAGAGAGACAG
AGACAGATCCATTCGATTAGTGAACGGATCTCGACGGTATCTAGTGATTATCGGATCAACTTTGTATAGA
AAAGTTGTTAATTAAGGGTGCAGCGGCCTCCGCGCCGGGTTTTGGCGCCTCCCGCGGGCGCCCCCCTCCT
CACGGCGAGCGCTGCCACGTCAGACGAAGGGCGCAGCGAGCGTCCTGATCCTTCCGCCCGGACGCTCAGG
ACAGCGGCCCGCTGCTCATAAGACTCGGCCTTAGAACCCCAGTATCAGCAGAAGGACATTTTAGGACGGG
ACTTGGGTGACTCTAGGGCACTGGTTTTCTTTCCAGAGAGCGGAACAGGCGAGGAAAAGTAGTCCCTTCT
CGGCGATTCTGCGGAGGGATCTCCGTGGGGCGGTGAACGCCGATGATTATATAAGGACGCGCCGGGTGTG
GCACAGCTAGTTCCGTCGCAGCCGGGATTTGGGTCGCGGTTCTTGTTTGTGGATCGCTGTGATCGTCACT
TGGTGAGTAGCGGGCTGCTGGGCTAGCCGGGGCTTTCGTGGCCGCCGGGCCGCTCGGTGGGACGGAAGCG
TGTGGAGAGACCGCCAAGGGCTGTAGTCTGGGTCCGCGAGCAAGGTTGCCCTGAACTGGGGGTTGGGGGG
AGCGCAGCAAAATGGCGGCTGTTCCCGAGTCTTGAATGGAAGACGCTTGTGAGGCGGGCTGTGAGGTCGT
TGAAACAAGGTGGGGGGCATGGTGGGCGGCAAGAACCCAAGGTCTTGAGGCCTTCGCTAATGCGGGAAAG
CTCTTATTCGGGTGAGATGGGCTGGGGCACCATCTGGGGACCCTGACGTGAAGTTTGTCACTGACTGGAG
AACTCGGTTTGTCGTCTGTTGCGGGGGCGGCAGTTATGGCGGTGCCGTTGGGCAGTGCACCCGTACCTTT
GGGAGCGCGCGCCCTCGTCGTGTCGTGACGTCACCCGTTCTGTTGGCTTATAATGCAGGGTGGGGCCACC
TGCCGGTAGGTGTGCGGTAGGCTTTTCTCCGTCGCAGGACGCAGGGTTCGGGCCTAGGGTAGGCTCTCCT
GAATCGACAGGCGCCGGACCTCTGGTGAGGGGAGGGATAAGTGAGGCGTCAGTTTCTTTGGTCGGTTTTA
TGTACCTATCTTCTTAAGTAGCTGAAGCTCCGGTTTTGAACTATGCGCTCGGGGTTGGCGAGTGTGTTTT
GTGAAGTTTTTTAGGCACCTTTTGAAATGTAATCATTTGGGTCAATATGTAATTTTCAGTGTTAGACTAG
TAAATTGTCCGCTAAATTCTGGCCGTTTTTGGCTTTTTTGTTAGAC
